>Addgene plasmid #169223 | TVBB C-term-mTurquoise2 | addgene full sequence | sequence record 332676 | Addgene NGS Result
TACAAGTGACGAAGAGCGTTTAAACGCGAACCGGCTCTTCGAATTCCTCGCTCACTGACTCGCTGCGCTC
GGTCGTTCGGCTGCGGCGAGCGGTATCAGCTCACTCAAAGGCGGTAATACGGTTATCCACAGAATCAGGG
GATAACGCAGGAAAGAACATGTGAGCAAAAGGCCAGCAAAAGGCCAGGAACCGTAAAAAGGCCGCGTTGC
TGGCGTTTTTCCATAGGCTCCGCCCCCCTGACGAGCATCACAAAAATCGACGCTCAAGTCAGAGGTGGCG
AAACCCGACAGGACTATAAAGATACCAGGCGTTTCCCCCTGGAAGCTCCCTCGTGCGCTCTCCTGTTCCG
ACCCTGCCGCTTACCGGATACCTGTCCGCCTTTCTCCCTTCGGGAAGCGTGGCGCTTTCTCATAGCTCAC
GCTGTAGGTATCTCAGTTCGGTGTAGGTCGTTCGCTCCAAGCTGGGCTGTGTGCACGAACCCCCCGTTCA
GCCCGACCGCTGCGCCTTATCCGGTAACTATCGTCTTGAGTCCAACCCGGTAAGACACGACTTATCGCCA
CTGGCAGCAGCCACTGGTAACAGGATTAGCAGAGCGAGGTATGTAGGCGGTGCTACAGAGTTCTTGAAGT
GGTGGCCTAACTACGGCTACACTAGAAGAACAGTATTTGGTATCTGCGCTCTGCTGAAGCCAGTTACCTT
CGGAAAAAGAGTTGGTAGCTCTTGATCCGGCAAACAAACCACCGCTGGTAGCGGTGGTTTTTTTGTTTGC
AAGCAGCAGATTACGCGCAGAAAAAAAGGATCTCAAGAAGATCCTTTGATCTTTTCTACGGGGTCTGACG
CTCAGTGGAACGAAAACTCACGTTAAGGGATTTTGGTCATGAGATTATCAAAAAGGATCTTCACCTAGAT
CCTTTTAAATTAAAAATGAAGTTTTAAATCAATCTAAAGTATATATGAGTAAACTTGGTCTGACAGTTAC
CAATGCTTAATCAGTGAGGCACCTATCTCAGCGATCTGTCTATTTCGTTCATCCATAGTTGCCTGACTCC
CCGTCGTGTAGATAACTACGATACGGGAGGGCTTACCATCTGGCCCCAGTGCTGCAATGATACCGCGAGA
CCCACGCTCACCGGCTCCAGATTTATCAGCAATAAACCAGCCAGCCGGAAGGGCCGAGCGCAGAAGTGGT
CCTGCAACTTTATCCGCCTCCATCCAGTCTATTAATTGTTGCCGGGAAGCTAGAGTAAGTAGTTCGCCAG
TTAATAGTTTGCGCAACGTTGTTGCCATTGCTACAGGCATCGTGGTGTCACGCTCGTCGTTTGGTATGGC
TTCATTCAGCTCCGGTTCCCAACGATCAAGGCGAGTTACATGATCCCCCATGTTGTGCAAAAAAGCGGTT
AGCTCCTTCGGTCCTCCGATCGTTGTCAGAAGTAAGTTGGCCGCAGTGTTATCACTCATGGTTATGGCAG
CACTGCATAATTCTCTTACTGTCATGCCATCCGTAAGATGCTTTTCTGTGACTGGTGAGTACTCAACCAA
GTCATTCTGAGAATAGTGTATGCGGCGACCGAGTTGCTCTTGCCCGGCGTCAATACGGGATAATACCGCG
CCACATAGCAGAACTTTAAAAGTGCTCATCATTGGAAAACGTTCTTCGGGGCGAAAACTCTCAAGGATCT
TACCGCTGTTGAGATCCAGTTCGATGTAACCCACTCGTGCACCCAACTGATCTTCAGCATCTTTTACTTT
CACCAGCGTTTCTGGGTGAGCAAAAACAGGAAGGCAAAATGCCGCAAAAAAGGGAATAAGGGCGACACGG
AAATGTTGAATACTCATACTCTTCCTTTTTCAATATTATTGAAGCATTTATCAGGGTTATTGTCTCATGA
GCGGATACATATTTGAATGTATTTAGAAAAATAAACAAATAGGGGTTCCGCGCACATTTCCCCGAAAAGT
GCCACCTGATGCGGTGTGAAATACCGCACAGATGCGTAAGGAGAAAATACCGCTACGGAAGAGCGCGATC
GCGTTTAAAGGCTCTTCAGGCGGAGGCGGCAGCGCCAGCGTGAGCAAGGGCGAGGAGCTGTTCACCGGGG
TGGTGCCCATCCTGGTCGAGCTGGACGGCGACGTAAATGGCCACAAGTTCAGCGTGTCCGGCGAGGGCGA
GGGCGATGCCACCTACGGCAAGCTGACCCTGAAGTTCATCTGCACCACCGGAAAGCTGCCTGTGCCCTGG
CCAACCCTCGTGACCACCCTGTCTTGGGGCGTGCAGTGCTTCGCCAGATACCCTGACCACATGAAGCAGC
ACGACTTCTTCAAGTCTGCCATGCCCGAAGGCTACGTCCAGGAGAGGACCATCTTCTTCAAGGACGACGG
CAACTACAAGACCCGCGCCGAGGTGAAGTTCGAGGGCGACACCCTGGTGAACAGAATCGAGCTGAAGGGC
ATCGACTTCAAGGAGGACGGAAACATCCTGGGGCACAAGCTGGAGTACAACTACTTCTCTGACAACGTCT
ATATCACCGCCGACAAGCAGAAGAATGGCATCAAGGCCAACTTCAAGATCCGCCACAACATCGAGGATGG
CGGAGTGCAGCTCGCCGATCACTACCAGCAGAATACCCCTATCGGCGACGGCCCCGTGCTGCTGCCCGAC
AACCACTACCTGAGCACCCAGTCCAAGCTGAGCAAAGACCCCAACGAGAAGAGAGATCACATGGTCCTGC
TGGAGTTCGTGACCGCCGCCGGGATCACTCTCGGAATGGACGAGCTG
Features (pLannotate 1.2.2; 5 found; start..end, strand, type, name):
    218..806     -  rep_origin     ori: high-copy-number ColE1/pMB1/pBR322/pUC origin of replication
    977..1837    -  CDS            AmpR: β-lactamase; bla; confers resistance to ampicillin, carbenicillin, and related antibiotics
   1838..1942    -  promoter       AmpR promoter: bla
   1969..2013    +  misc_feature   bom (fragment): basis of mobility region from pBR322
   2070..6       +  CDS            mTurquoise2 (across the origin): mTurquoise2 is a basic (constitutively fluorescent) cyan fluorescent protein published in 2012, derived from Aequorea victoria. It is reported to be a rapidly-maturing monomer with very low acid sensitivity.
