[The description below was written by a language model from this plasmid's Addgene catalogue record and pLannotate feature annotations shown in this document.]
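Description:
TVBB C-term-mTurquoise2 is a compact (about 2.8 kb) targeting vector backbone, designed as a starting scaffold for building homology-directed knock-in donors that fuse a linker and the cyan fluorescent protein mTurquoise2 to the C-terminus of a chosen endogenous gene. The bacterial portion is a deliberately minimal, PCR-amplified segment of roughly 2 kb carrying only a ColE1/pMB1-type origin of replication and the β-lactamase gene with its native bla promoter for ampicillin selection in E. coli. A short fragment annotated as the pBR322 basis-of-mobility region is also detected. The feature annotation describes the origin as a high-copy type, whereas the catalogue entry lists the plasmid as low copy; the record does not resolve this difference.

The roughly 800 bp synthetic insert, introduced by Gibson assembly, consists of the mTurquoise2 coding sequence flanked on each side by a pair of SapI sites. SapI is a type IIS enzyme that cuts outside its recognition sequence, so these sites presumably allow directional insertion of locus-specific 5′ and 3′ homology arms on either side of the fluorescent protein, although the record does not spell out the cloning scheme. No eukaryotic promoter, polyadenylation signal or mammalian selection marker is annotated. This fits a design in which the tag is expressed only after in-frame integration at the target locus, under the control of the endogenous gene. The associated publication concerns fluorescent gene tagging in human organoids without double-strand DNA cleavage, which indicates the intended use: generating donor templates for endogenous reporter fusions in such systems.
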