Addgene plasmid #169223: TVBB C-term-mTurquoise2
Purpose: Targeting vector backbone to support a knock-in of Linker-mTurquoise2 at the C-terminus of a target locus
Depositing lab: Hugo Snippert. Publication: Efficient and error-free fluorescent gene tagging in human organoids without double-strand DNA cleavage. Bollen Y, Hageman JH, van Leenen P, Derks LLM, Ponsioen B, Buissant des Amorie JR, Verlaan-Klink I, van den Bos M, Terstappen LWMM, van Boxtel R, Snippert HJG. PLoS Biol. 2022 Jan 28;20(1):e3001527. doi: 10.1371/journal.pbio.3001527. PubMed 35089911.
Backbone
  Vector backbone: Minimalistic Amp + ColE1 backbone
  Backbone size w/o insert (bp): 1969
  Total vector size (bp): 2777
  Modifications to backbone: PCR amplified minimalistic backbone segment
  Vector type: Targeting vector backbone
Growth in bacteria
  Bacterial resistance: Ampicillin, 100 μg/mL
  Growth temperature: 37°C
  Growth strain: DH5alpha
  Growth instructions: Grow at 30C for a few hours after overnight growth at 37C to amplify the plasmid copy number
  Copy number: Low Copy
Gene/Insert
  Gene/Insert name: Double SapI flanked mTurquoise2
  Species: Synthetic
  Insert size (bp): 808
  Cloning method: Gibson Cloning
  Sequencing primers: 5′ caaataggggttccgcgcac; 3′ ttaccgcctttgagtgagctga
Terms and licenses: Academic/Nonprofit Terms; Industry Terms: Not Available to Industry
How to cite: TVBB C-term-mTurquoise2 was a gift from Hugo Snippert (Addgene plasmid # 169223 ; http://n2t.net/addgene:169223 ; RRID:Addgene_169223)
